Addgene plasmid #162586: pFastBac1_GI.1_G131C-N172C
Purpose: Expresses norovirus GI.1 VP1 protein with mutations G131C-N172C in Sf9 insect cells
Depositing lab: Peter Kwong. Depositing organization: National Institute of Allergy and Infectious Diseases (NIAID). Publication: Disulfide stabilization of human norovirus GI.1 virus-like particles focuses immune response toward blockade epitopes. Verardi R, Lindesmith LC, Tsybovsky Y, Gorman J, Chuang GY, Edwards CE, Brewer-Jensen PD, Mallory ML, Ou L, Schon A, Shi W, Tully ES, Georgiou G, Baric RS, Kwong PD. NPJ Vaccines. 2020 Dec 14;5(1):110. doi: 10.1038/s41541-020-00260-w. PubMed 33318483.
Backbone
  Vector backbone: pFastBac1
  Backbone manufacturer: ThermoFisher
  Backbone size w/o insert (bp): 4776
  Total vector size (bp): 6379
  Vector type: Insect Expression
  Selectable markers: Gentamicin
Growth in bacteria
  Bacterial resistance: Ampicillin, 100 μg/mL
  Growth temperature: 37°C
  Growth strain: DH5alpha
  Copy number: Unknown
Gene/Insert
  Gene/Insert name: VP1 protein from human norovirus GI.1 (alt name: 58 kd capsid protein [Norwalk virus])
  Species: Norovirus
  Insert size (bp): 1590
  Mutation: Glycine 131 changed to Cysteine and Asparagine 172 changed to Cysteine
  GenBank ID: M87661.2
  Promoter: polyhedrin
  Cloning method: Unknown
  Sequencing primers: 5′ GGATTATTCATACCGTCCCA
Terms and licenses: Academic/Nonprofit Terms; Industry Terms: Not Available to Industry
How to cite: pFastBac1_GI.1_G131C-N172C was a gift from Peter Kwong (Addgene plasmid # 162586 ; http://n2t.net/addgene:162586 ; RRID:Addgene_162586)
