[The description below was written by a language model from this plasmid's Addgene catalogue record and pLannotate feature annotations shown in this document.]
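Description:
pFastBac1_GI.1_G131C-N172C is a baculovirus donor (transfer) plasmid built on the commercial pFastBac1 backbone for producing a mutant norovirus capsid protein in Sf9 insect cells. In E. coli it is maintained through a high-copy ColE1/pUC-type origin and selected with ampicillin via the β-lactamase gene; an f1 phage origin is also present. The catalogue lists a total size of 6,379 bp, slightly larger than the 6,356 nt sequenced record from which the feature table was generated.

The payload is the roughly 1.6 kb open reading frame for VP1, the major capsid protein of human norovirus GI.1 (Norwalk virus), carrying two substitutions, glycine 131 to cysteine and asparagine 172 to cysteine. It sits directly downstream of the Autographa californica polyhedrin promoter, a very strong late baculoviral promoter, and is followed by the SV40 polyadenylation signal. No epitope or purification tags are annotated. This expression cassette, together with a gentamicin acetyltransferase gene driven by the integron Pc promoter, lies between the Tn7L and Tn7R ends of a mini-Tn7 element. In the standard use of this backbone, the mini-Tn7 segment is transposed into a baculovirus shuttle genome (bacmid) in E. coli, with gentamicin resistance marking successful transfer, and the recombinant bacmid is then used to generate virus that drives VP1 expression in insect cells.

According to the associated publication title, the paired cysteines belong to a disulfide-stabilization strategy for GI.1 virus-like particles, intended to focus the immune response on blockade epitopes. The construct therefore serves structural and vaccine-immunogen studies of stabilized norovirus particles.
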