Features (pLannotate 1.2.2; 15 found; start..end, strand, type, name):
      1..92      +  promoter       polyhedrin promoter: polh from Autographa californica; promoter for the baculovirus polyhedrin gene
    135..1724    +  CDS            CAPSD_NVN68: Experimental evidence at protein level: Swiss-Prot protein existence level 1. Soluble capsid protein may play a role in viral immunoevasion. From Norwalk virus (strain GI/Human/United States/Norwalk/1968) (Hu/NV/NV/1968/US).
   1837..1920    +  CDS            large T antigen (fragment): large T antigen from SV40 (simian virus 40)
   1943..2077    +  polyA_signal   SV40 poly(A) signal: SV40 polyadenylation signal
   2106..2271    -  mobile_element Tn7L: mini-Tn7 element (left end of the Tn7 transposon) Tn7
   2434..2450    +  CDS            lacZα (fragment): LacZα fragment of β-galactosidase; lacZ fragment
   2455..2909    +  rep_origin     f1 ori (sequence partly withheld): f1 bacteriophage origin of replication; arrow indicates direction of (+) strand synthesis
   2935..3039    +  promoter       AmpR promoter: bla
   3040..3900    +  CDS            AmpR: β-lactamase; bla; confers resistance to ampicillin, carbenicillin, and related antibiotics
   4071..4659    +  rep_origin     ori: high-copy-number ColE1/pMB1/pBR322/pUC origin of replication
   4845..4896    -  misc_feature   bom (fragment): basis of mobility region from pBR322
   4964..5188    -  mobile_element Tn7R: mini-Tn7 element (right end of the Tn7 transposon) Tn7
   5255..5788    -  CDS            GmR: gentamycin acetyltransferase; aacC1; confers resistance to gentamycin
   5977..6005    -  promoter       Pc promoter: intI1 (promoter lies within the coding sequence); class 1 integron promoter
   5983..6330    -  CDS            YPR2_ECOLX (fragment): Protein predicted: Swiss-Prot protein existence level 4. From Escherichia coli.
>Addgene plasmid #162586 | pFastBac1_GI.1_G131C-N172C | addgene full sequence | sequence record 321954 | Addgene NGS Result
ATCATGGAGATAATTAAAATGATAACCATCTCGCAAATAAATAAGTATTTTACTGTTTTCGTAACAGTTT
TGTAATAAAAAAACCTATAAATATTCCGGATTATTCATACCGTCCCACCATCGGGCGCGGATCCATGATG
ATGGCTTCAAAGGACGCTACTTCTTCTGTGGACGGTGCTTCTGGAGCTGGTCAGCTGGTCCCAGAGGTGA
ACGCTTCCGACCCACTGGCCATGGACCCTGTGGCTGGCTCTTCAACCGCTGTGGCCACTGCTGGACAGGT
CAACCCCATCGACCCATGGATCATCAACAACTTCGTGCAGGCCCCTCAGGGCGAGTTCACTATCTCACCC
AACAACACCCCAGGTGACGTCCTGTTCGACCTGTCCCTGGGCCCTCACCTGAACCCCTTCCTGCTGCACC
TGAGCCAGATGTACAACGGCTGGGTCGGAAACATGAGGGTGAGAATCATGCTGGCCGGTAACGCTTTCAC
CGCCGGCAAGATCATCGTCTCATGCATCCCTCCCTGCTTCGGTTCCCACAACCTGACTATCGCCCAGGCT
ACCCTGTTCCCACACGTCATCGCTGACGTGAGGACTCTGGACCCAATCGAGGTGCCTCTGGAAGACGTCA
GAAACGTGCTGTTCCACTGCAACGACAGGAACCAGCAGACCATGAGACTGGTCTGCATGCTGTACACCCC
TCTGAGGACTGGTGGCGGAACTGGAGACAGCTTCGTGGTCGCCGGTCGTGTGATGACTTGCCCATCTCCT
GACTTCAACTTCCTGTTCCTGGTCCCACCTACCGTGGAGCAGAAGACTAGGCCATTCACCCTGCCTAACC
TGCCCCTGTCCAGCCTGTCCAACAGCAGAGCTCCCCTGCCAATCTCTTCAATGGGCATCAGCCCTGACAA
CGTCCAGTCTGTGCAGTTCCAGAACGGACGCTGCACTCTGGACGGACGTCTGGTCGGTACCACTCCCGTG
TCTCTGTCACACGTCGCCAAGATCAGGGGCACTTCCAACGGAACCGTGATCAACCTGACTGAGCTGGACG
GTACCCCATTCCACCCTTTCGAAGGCCCTGCTCCCATCGGATTCCCTGACCTGGGTGGCTGCGACTGGCA
CATCAACATGACTCAGTTCGGCCACTCCAGCCAGACCCAGTACGACGTGGACACCACTCCCGACACCTTC
GTCCCACACCTGGGTAGCATCCAGGCCAACGGTATCGGCTCTGGAAACTACGTGGGCGTCCTGTCTTGGA
TCTCACCCCCATCCCACCCATCCGGAAGCCAGGTGGACCTGTGGAAGATCCCTAACTACGGTTCTTCAAT
CACCGAGGCTACTCACCTGGCCCCCTCTGTCTACCCTCCCGGTTTCGGCGAAGTGCTGGTCTTCTTCATG
AGCAAGATGCCAGGACCTGGTGCTTACAACCTGCCCTGCCTGCTGCCACAGGAGTACATCTCACACCTCG
CTTCTGAGCAGGCTCCAACTGTGGGTGAAGCTGCCCTGCTGCACTACGTCGACCCAGACACCGGTCGCAA
CCTGGGCGAGTTCAAGGCCTACCCTGACGGATTCCTGACTTGCGTGCCCAACGGAGCTTCCAGCGGTCCT
CAGCAGCTGCCCATCAACGGAGTGTTCGTCTTCGTGAGCTGGGTGTCTCGTTTCTACCAGCTGAAGCCTG
TCGGTACTGCTTCTTCAGCTAGGGGTAGGCTGGGCCTGCGCCGTTGATGAGAATTCAAAGGCCTACGTCG
ACGAGCTCACTAGTCGCGGCCGCTTTCGAATCTAGAGCCTGCAGTCTCGAGGCATGCGGTACCAAGCTTG
TCGAGAAGTACTAGAGGATCATAATCAGCCATACCACATTTGTAGAGGTTTTACTTGCTTTAAAAAACCT
CCCACACCTCCCCCTGAACCTGAAACATAAAATGAATGCAATTGTTGTTGTTAACTTGTTTATTGCAGCT
TATAATGGTTACAAATAAAGCAATAGCATCACAAATTTCACAAATAAAGCATTTTTTTCACTGCATTCTA
GTTGTGGTTTGTCCAAACTCATCAATGTATCTTATCATGTCTGGATCTGATCACTGCTTGAGCCTAGGAG
ATCCGAACCAGATAAGTGAAATCTAGTTCCAAACTATTTTGTCATTTTTAATTTTCGTATTAGCTTACGA
CGCTACACCCAGTTCCCATCTATTTTGTCACTCTTCCCTAAATAATCCTTAAAAACTCCATTTCCACCCC
TCCCAGTTCCCAACTATTTTGTCCGCCCACAGCGGGGCATTTTTCTTCCTGTTATGTTTTTAATCAAACA
TCCTGCCAACTCCATGTGACAAACCGTCATCTTCGGCTACTTTTTCTCTGTCACAGAATGAAAATTTTTC
TGTCATCTCTTCGTTATTAATGTTTGTAATTGACTGAATATCAACGCTTATTTGCAGCCTGAATGGCGAA
TGGG
[124 nt withheld, positions 2455-2578]
C
[91 nt withheld, positions 2580-2670]
A
[49 nt withheld, positions 2672-2720]
CCTTTGACGTTGGAGTCCACGTTCTT
[37 nt withheld, positions 2747-2783]
ACCCTATCTCGGTCTATTCTTTTGATTTATAAGGGATTTTGCCGATTTCGGCCTATTGGTTAAAAAATGA
GCTGATTTAACAAAAATTTAACGCGAATTTTAACAAAATATTAACGCTTACAATTTAGGTGGCACTTTTC
GGGGAAATGTGCGCGGAACCCCTATTTGTTTATTTTTCTAAATACATTCAAATATGTATCCGCTCATGAG
ACAATAACCCTGATAAATGCTTCAATAATATTGAAAAAGGAAGAGTATGAGTATTCAACATTTCCGTGTC
GCCCTTATTCCCTTTTTTGCGGCATTTTGCCTTCCTGTTTTTGCTCACCCAGAAACGCTGGTGAAAGTAA
AAGATGCTGAAGATCAGTTGGGTGCACGAGTGGGTTACATCGAACTGGATCTCAACAGCGGTAAGATCCT
TGAGAGTTTTCGCCCCGAAGAACGTTTTCCAATGATGAGCACTTTTAAAGTTCTGCTATGTGGCGCGGTA
TTATCCCGTATTGACGCCGGGCAAGAGCAACTCGGTCGCCGCATACACTATTCTCAGAATGACTTGGTTG
AGTACTCACCAGTCACAGAAAAGCATCTTACGGATGGCATGACAGTAAGAGAATTATGCAGTGCTGCCAT
AACCATGAGTGATAACACTGCGGCCAACTTACTTCTGACAACGATCGGAGGACCGAAGGAGCTAACCGCT
TTTTTGCACAACATGGGGGATCATGTAACTCGCCTTGATCGTTGGGAACCGGAGCTGAATGAAGCCATAC
CAAACGACGAGCGTGACACCACGATGCCTGTAGCAATGGCAACAACGTTGCGCAAACTATTAACTGGCGA
ACTACTTACTCTAGCTTCCCGGCAACAATTAATAGACTGGATGGAGGCGGATAAAGTTGCAGGACCACTT
CTGCGCTCGGCCCTTCCGGCTGGCTGGTTTATTGCTGATAAATCTGGAGCCGGTGAGCGTGGGTCTCGCG
GTATCATTGCAGCACTGGGGCCAGATGGTAAGCCCTCCCGTATCGTAGTTATCTACACGACGGGGAGTCA
GGCAACTATGGATGAACGAAATAGACAGATCGCTGAGATAGGTGCCTCACTGATTAAGCATTGGTAACTG
TCAGACCAAGTTTACTCATATATACTTTAGATTGATTTAAAACTTCATTTTTAATTTAAAAGGATCTAGG
TGAAGATCCTTTTTGATAATCTCATGACCAAAATCCCTTAACGTGAGTTTTCGTTCCACTGAGCGTCAGA
CCCCGTAGAAAAGATCAAAGGATCTTCTTGAGATCCTTTTTTTCTGCGCGTAATCTGCTGCTTGCAAACA
AAAAAACCACCGCTACCAGCGGTGGTTTGTTTGCCGGATCAAGAGCTACCAACTCTTTTTCCGAAGGTAA
CTGGCTTCAGCAGAGCGCAGATACCAAATACTGTTCTTCTAGTGTAGCCGTAGTTAGGCCACCACTTCAA
GAACTCTGTAGCACCGCCTACATACCTCGCTCTGCTAATCCTGTTACCAGTGGCTGCTGCCAGTGGCGAT
AAGTCGTGTCTTACCGGGTTGGACTCAAGACGATAGTTACCGGATAAGGCGCAGCGGTCGGGCTGAACGG
GGGGTTCGTGCACACAGCCCAGCTTGGAGCGAACGACCTACACCGAACTGAGATACCTACAGCGTGAGCT
ATGAGAAAGCGCCACGCTTCCCGAAGGGAGAAAGGCGGACAGGTATCCGGTAAGCGGCAGGGTCGGAACA
GGAGAGCGCACGAGGGAGCTTCCAGGGGGAAACGCCTGGTATCTTTATAGTCCTGTCGGGTTTCGCCACC
TCTGACTTGAGCGTCGATTTTTGTGATGCTCGTCAGGGGGGCGGAGCCTATGGAAAAACGCCAGCAACGC
GGCCTTTTTACGGTTCCTGGCCTTTTGCTGGCCTTTTGCTCACATGTTCTTTCCTGCGTTATCCCCTGAT
TCTGTGGATAACCGTATTACCGCCTTTGAGTGAGCTGATACCGCTCGCCGCAGCCGAACGACCGAGCGCA
GCGAGTCAGTGAGCGAGGAAGCGGAAGAGCGCCTGATGCGGTATTTTCTCCTTACGCATCTGTGCGGTAT
TTCACACCGCATAGACCAGCCGCGTAACCTGGCAAAATCGGTTACGGTTGAGTAATAAATGGATGCCCTG
CGTAAGCGGGTGTGGGCGGACAATAAAGTCTTAAACTGAACAAAATAGATCTAAACTATGACAATAAAGT
CTTAAACTAGACAGAATAGTTGTAAACTGAAATCAGTCCAGTTATGCTGTGAAAAAGCATACTGGACTTT
TGTTATGGCTAAAGCAAACTCTTCATTTTCTGAAGTGCAAATTGCCCGTCGTATTAAAGAGGGGCGTGGC
CAAGGGCATGGTAAAGACTATATTCGCGGCGTTGTGACAATTTACCGAACAACTCCGCGGCCGGGAAGCC
GATCTCGGCTTGAACGAATTGTTAGGTGGCGGTACTTGGGTCGATATCAAAGTGCATCACTTCTTCCCGT
ATGCCCAACTTTGTATAGAGAGCCACTGCGGGATCGTCACCGTAATCTGCTTGCACGTAGATCACATAAG
CACCAAGCGCGTTGGCCTCATGCTTGAGGAGATTGATGAGCGCGGTGGCAATGCCCTGCCTCCGGTGCTC
GCCGGAGACTGCGAGATCATAGATATAGATCTCACTACGCGGCTGCTCAAACTTGGGCAGAACGTAAGCC
GCGAGAGCGCCAACAACCGCTTCTTGGTCGAAGGCAGCAAGCGCGATGAATGTCTTACTACGGAGCAAGT
TCCCGAGGTAATCGGAGTCCGGCTGATGTTGGGAGTAGGTGGCTACGTCTCCGAACTCACGACCGAAAAG
ATCAAGAGCAGCCCGCATGGATTTGACTTGGTCAGGGCCGAGCCTACATGTGCGAATGATGCCCATACTT
GAGCCACCTAACTTTGTTTTAGGGCGACTGCCCTGCTGCGTAACATCGTTGCTGCTGCGTAACATCGTTG
CTGCTCCATAACATCAAACATCGACCCACGGCGTAACGCGCTTGCTGCTTGGATGCCCGAGGCATAGACT
GTACAAAAAAACAGTCATAACAAGCCATGAAAACCGCCACTGCGCCGTTACCACCGCTGCGTTCGGTCAA
GGTTCTGGACCAGTTGCGTGAGCGCATACGCTACTTGCATTACAGTTTACGAACCGAACAGGCTTATGTC
AACTGGGTTCGTGCCTTCATCCGTTTCCACGGTGTGCGTCACCCGGCAACCTTGGGCAGCAGCGAAGTCG
AGGCATTTCTGTCCTGGCTGGCGAACGAGCGCAAGGTTTCGGTCTCCACGCATCGTCAGGCATTGGCGGC
CTTGCTGTTCTTCTACGGCAAGGTGCTGTGCACGGATCTGCCCTGGCTTCAGGAGATCGGAAGACCTCGG
CCGTCGCGGCGCTTGCCGGTGGTGCTGACCCCGGATGAAGTGGTTCGCATCCTCGGTTTTCTGGAAGGCG
AGCATCGTTTGTTCGCCCAGGACTCTAGCTATAGTTCTAGTGGTTGGCTACGTATACTCCGGAATATTAA
TAG
