>Addgene plasmid #162586 | pFastBac1_GI.1_G131C-N172C | depositor partial sequence | sequence record 315236 | Amino acid region 7-213
GACGCTACTTCTTCTGTGGACGGTGCTTCTGGAGCTGGTCAGCTGGTCCCAGAGGTGAACGCTTCCGACC
CACTGGCCATGGACCCTGTGGCTGGCTCTTCAACCGCTGTGGCCACTGCTGGACAGGTCAACCCCATCGA
CCCATGGATCATCAACAACTTCGTGCAGGCCCCTCAGGGCGAGTTCACTATCTCACCCAACAACACCCCA
GGTGACGTCCTGTTCGACCTGTCCCTGGGCCCTCACCTGAACCCCTTCCTGCTGCACCTGAGCCAGATGT
ACAACGGCTGGGTCGGAAACATGAGGGTGAGAATCATGCTGGCCGGTAACGCTTTCACCGCCGGCAAGAT
CATCGTCTCATGCATCCCTCCCTGCTTCGGTTCCCACAACCTGACTATCGCCCAGGCTACCCTGTTCCCA
CACGTCATCGCTGACGTGAGGACTCTGGACCCAATCGAGGTGCCTCTGGAAGACGTCAGAAACGTGCTGT
TCCACTGCAACGACAGGAACCAGCAGACCATGAGACTGGTCTGCATGCTGTACACCCCTCTGAGGACTGG
TGGCGGAACTGGAGACAGCTTCGTGGTCGCCGGTCGTGTGATGACTTGCCCATCTCCTGACTTCAACTTC
CTGTTCCTGGTCCCACCTACCGTGGAGCAGAAGACTAGGCCATTCACCCTGCCTAACCTGCCCCTGTCCA
GCCTGTCCAACAGCAGAGCTCCCCTGCCAATCTCTTCAATGGGCATCAGCCCTGACAACGTCCAGTCTGT
GCAGTTCCAGAACGGACGCTGCACTCTGGACGGACGTCTGGTCGGTACCACTCCCGTGTCTCTGTCACAC
GTCGCCAAGATCAGGGGCACTTCCAACGGAACCGTGATCAACCTGACTGAGCTGGACGGTACCCCATTCC
ACCCTTTC
